>Addgene plasmid #152682 | pGBW-m4134318 | depositor full sequence | sequence record 295694 | Full Sequence
CACCATGGCCTACACAAGATATGTGGATAACAATTTTTGTGGGCCGGACGGATACCCTTTAGAATGCATC
AAAGATTTGCTTGCAAGGGCGGGCAAGGCTTCGTGCACTCTGTCCGAGCAGCTGGACTTCATTGATACCA
AGCGCGGTGTTTATTGTTGCCGAGAGCATGAACACGAGATAGCCTGGTATACGGAACGGTCAGAGAAAAG
TTACGAACTCCAAACCCCATTCGAGATCAAGCTAGCTAAAAAGTTTGACACTTTCAACGGCGAATGTCCC
AATTTTGTCTTTCCCCTGAACTCTATTATCAAAACAATACAGCCTCGGGTGGAGAAGAAGAAATTAGACG
GATTCATGGGGCGTATTAGGAGCGTATACCCAGTGGCCAGCCCGAATGAATGCAACCAGATGTGTCTTTC
CACACTGATGAAGTGCGATCACTGTGGCGAGACTTCTTGGCAAACCGGTGACTTCGTAAAAGCGACATGC
GAGTTTTGTGGTACCGAGAATCTGACTAAGGAGGGAGCTACCACATGCGGCTATTTGCCACAGAATGCAG
TGGTCAAGATCTACTGTCCTGCATGCCATAACTCTGAAGTCGGCCCCGAGCACTCGCTCGCCGAATATCA
CAATGAGAGCGGGCTAAAAACTATACTGAGGAAAGGAGGTCGCACCATCGCCTTTGGGGGCTGCGTTTTC
TCCTACGTGGGGTGTCATAACAAATGTGCCTATTGGGTTCCCAGAGCCTCCGCTAACATTGGGTGCAATC
ATACGGGAGTGGTCGGGGAAGGCTCAGAAGGCTTGAACGATAACCTCCTTGAAATTCTGCAAAAGGAGAA
GGTGAATATCAATATCGTTGGCGACTTCAAGTTAAATGAGGAAATCGCGATTATTCTGGCAAGTTTTTCT
GCCTCAACTAGCGCCTTTGTAGAGACAGTGAAAGGACTCGATTATAAAGCTTTCAAACAGATAGTCGAGA
GTTGTGGTAACTTCAAGGTTACAAAGGGCAAGGCTAAAAAGGGTGCTTGGAACATTGGAGAGCAGAAGTC
AATCTTGAGTCCACTGTACGCGTTTGCATCTGAGGCCGCCCGTGTGGTCAGGAGCATATTCAGTCGAACC
CTAGAAACCGCACAGAATAGCGTGCGGGTATTACAGAAGGCGGCTATTACTATTCTCGACGGTATCTCGC
AGTATTCTCTGAGACTGATCGACGCCATGATGTTTACAAGCGATCTGGCAACGAATAACTTAGTGGTCAT
GGCGTACATAACCGGAGGGGTCGTGCAACTTACCTCCCAGTGGCTAACGAACATCTTTGGGACGGTTTAC
GAGAAGCTAAAACCTGTGCTGGACTGGCTCGAAGAGAAATTCAAAGAAGGCGTGGAATTTTTGCGTGACG
GGTGGGAGATCGTAAAGTTCATATCAACATGTGCTTGCGAAATCGTTGGCGGACAAATCGTAACTTGCGC
AAAAGAGATTAAAGAATCGGTGCAGACCTTCTTTAAACTTGTTAACAAATTCCTGGCTTTGTGTGCCGAT
TCTATTATCATCGGGGGAGCAAAGCTTAAAGCCCTAAATTTAGGCGAGACATTTGTGACGCACAGTAAGG
GCCTGTATAGAAAGTGCGTGAAGAGTCGCGAAGAAACCGGACTGCTCATGCCCTTAAAAGCGCCAAAAGA
AATAATTTTCCTGGAAGGGGAGACATTGCCCACTGAAGTGCTCACTGAGGAAGTAGTTCTGAAAACTGGG
GATCTGCAACCTTTAGAGCAGCCGACCTCCGAGGCCGTCGAGGCACCTCTCGTGGGAACCCCGGTCTGTA
TTAATGGGTTGATGCTGCTCGAGATTAAGGATACCGAAAAATACTGCGCACTAGCCCCCAACATGATGGT
GACTAACAACACATTTACCCTCAAGGGAGGGGAAAACCTTTACTTTCAGTCGGGGAAACCTATACCCAAT
CCACTTCTCGGCTTAGATTCTACCTAAGGATCCGCAGGCCTCTGCTAGCTTGACTGACTGAGATACAGCG
TACCTTCAGCTCACAGACATGATAAGATACATTGATGAGTTTGGACAAACCACAACTAGAATGCAGTGAA
AAAAATGCTTTATTTGTGAAATTTGTGATGCTATTGCTTTATTTGTAACCATTATAAGCTGCAATAAACA
AGTTAACAACAACAATTGCATTCATTTTATGTTTCAGGTTCAGGGGGAGGTGTGGGAGGTTTTTTAAAGC
AAGTAAAACCTCTACAAATGTGGTATTGGCCCATCTCTATCGGTATCGTAGCATAACCCCTTGGGGCCTC
TAAACGGGTCTTGAGGGGTTTTTTGTGCCCCTCGGGCCGGATTGCTATCTACCGGCATTGGCGCAGAAAA
AAATGCCTGATGCGACGCTGCGCGTCTTATACTCCCACATATGCCAGATTCAGCAACGGATACGGCTTCC
CCAACTTGCCCACTTCCATACGTGTCCTCCTTACCAGAAATTTATCCTTAAGGTCGTCAGCTATCCTGCA
GGCGATCTCTCGATTTCGATCAAGACATTCCTTTAATGGTCTTTTCTGGACACCACTAGGGGTCAGAAGT
AGTTCATCAAACTTTCTTCCCTCCCTAATCTCATTGGTTACCTTGGGCTATCGAAACTTAATTAACCAGT
CAAGTCAGCTACTTGGCGAGATCGACTTGTCTGGGTTTCGACTACGCTCAGAATTGCGTCAGTCAAGTTC
GATCTGGTCCTTGCTATTGCACCCGTTCTCCGATTACGAGTTTCATTTAAATCATGTGAGCAAAAGGCCA
GCAAAAGGCCAGGAACCGTAAAAAGGCCGCGTTGCTGGCGTTTTTCCATAGGCTCCGCCCCCCTGACGAG
CATCACAAAAATCGACGCTCAAGTCAGAGGTGGCGAAACCCGACAGGACTATAAAGATACCAGGCGTTTC
CCCCTGGAAGCTCCCTCGTGCGCTCTCCTGTTCCGACCCTGCCGCTTACCGGATACCTGTCCGCCTTTCT
CCCTTCGGGAAGCGTGGCGCTTTCTCATAGCTCACGCTGTAGGTATCTCAGTTCGGTGTAGGTCGTTCGC
TCCAAGCTGGGCTGTGTGCACGAACCCCCCGTTCAGCCCGACCGCTGCGCCTTATCCGGTAACTATCGTC
TTGAGTCCAACCCGGTAAGACACGACTTATCGCCACTGGCAGCAGCCACTGGTAACAGGATTAGCAGAGC
GAGGTATGTAGGCGGTGCTACAGAGTTCTTGAAGTGGTGGCCTAACTACGGCTACACTAGAAGAACAGTA
TTTGGTATCTGCGCTCTGCTGAAGCCAGTTACCTTCGGAAAAAGAGTTGGTAGCTCTTGATCCGGCAAAC
AAACCACCGCTGGTAGCGGTGGTTTTTTTGTTTGCAAGCAGCAGATTACGCGCAGAAAAAAAGGATCTCA
AGAAGATCCTTTGATCTTTTCTACGGGGTCTGACGCTCAGTGGAACGAAAACTCACGTTAAGGGATTTTG
GTCATGAGATTATCAAAAAGGATCTTCACCTAGATCCTTTTAAATTAAAAATGAAGTTTTAAATCAATCT
AAAGTATATATGAGTAAACTTGGTCTGACAGTTACCAATGCTTAATCAGTGAGGCACCTATCTCAGCGAT
CTGTCTATTTCGTTCATCCATAGTTGCATTTAAATTTCCGAACTCTCCAAGGCCCTCGTCGGAAAATCTT
CAAACCTTTCGTCCGATCCATCTTGCAGGCTACCTCTCGAACGAACTATCGCAAGTCTCTTGGCCGGCCT
TGCGCCTTGGCTATTGCTTGGCAGCGCCTATCGCCAGGTATTACTCCAATCCCGAATATCCGAGATCGGG
ATCACCCGAGAGAAGTTCAACCTACATCCTCAATCCCGATCTATCCGAGATCCGAGGAATATCGAAATCG
GGGCGCGCCTGGCCTCCGCGCCGGGTTTTGGCGCCTCCCGCGGGCGCCCCCCTCGTCACGGCGAGCGCTG
CCACGTCAGACGAAGGGCGCAGGAGCGTCCTGATCCTTCCGCCCGGACGCTCAGGACAGCGGCCCGCTGC
TCATAAGACTCGGCCTTAGAACCCCAGTATCAGCAGAAGGACATTTTAGGACGGGACTTGGGTGACTCTA
GGGCACTGGTTTTCTTTCCAGAGAGCGGAACAGGCGAGGAAAAGTAGTCCCTTCTCGGCGATTCTGCGGA
GGGATCTCCGTGGGGCGGTGAACGCCGATGATTATATAAGGACGCGCCGGGTGTGGCACAGCTAGTTCCG
TCGCAGCCGGGATTTGGGTCGCGGTTCTTGTTTGTGGATCGCTGTGATCGTCACTTGGTGAGTAGCGGGC
TGCTGGGCTGGCCGGGGCTTTCGTGGCCGCCGGGCCGCTCGGTGGGACGGAAGCGTGTGGAGAGACCGCC
AAGGGCTGTAGTCTGGGTCCGCGAGCAAGGTTGCCCTGAACTGGGGGTTGGGGGGAGCGCAGCAAAATGG
CGGCTGTTCCCGAGTCTTGAATGGAAGACGCTTGTGAGGCGGGCTGTGAGGTCGTTGAAACAAGGTGGGG
GGCATGGTGGGCGGCAAGAACCCAAGGTCTTGAGCCCTTCGCTAATGCGGGAAAGCTCTTATTCGGGTGA
GATGGGCTGGGCACCATCTGGGGACCCTGACGTGAAGTTTGTCACTGACTGGAGAACTCGGTTTGTCGTC
TGTTGCGGGGGCGGCAGTTATGGCGGTGCCGTTGGGCAGTGCACCCGTACCTTTGGGAGCGCGCGCCCTC
GTCGTGTCGTGACGTCACCCGTTCTGTTGGCTTATAATGCAGGGTGGGGCCACCTGCCGGTAGGTGTGCG
GTAGGCTTTTCTCCGTCGCAGGACGCAGGGTTCGGGCCTAGGGTAGGCTCTCCTGAATCGACAGGCGCCG
GACCTCTGGTGAGGGGAGGGATAAGTGAGGCGTCAGTTTCTTTGGTCGGTTTTATGTACCTATCTTCTTA
AGTAGCTGAAGCTCCGGTTTTGAACTATGCGCTCGGGGTTGGCGAGTGTGTTTTGTGAAGTTTTTTAGGC
ACCTTTTGAAATGTAATCATTTGGGTCAATATGTAATTTTCAGTGTTAGACTTGTAAATTGTCCGCTAAA
TTCTGGCCGTTTTTGGCTTTTTTGTTAGACAACATGGGTAAAAAGCCTGAACTCACCGCGACGTCTGTCG
AGAAGTTTCTGATCGAAAAGTTCGACAGCGTCTCCGACCTGATGCAGCTCTCGGAGGGCGAAGAATCTCG
TGCTTTCAGCTTCGATGTAGGAGGGCGTGGATATGTCCTGCGGGTAAATAGCTGCGCCGATGGTTTCTAC
AAAGATCGTTATGTTTATCGGCACTTTGCATCCGCCGCGCTCCCGATTCCGGAAGTGCTTGACATTGGGG
AGTTCAGCGAGAGCCTGACCTATTGCATCTCCCGCCGTGCACAGGGTGTCACGTTGCAAGACCTGCCTGA
AACCGAACTGCCCGCTGTTCTGCAGCCGGTCGCGGAGGCAATGGATGCCATCGCTGCCGCCGATCTTAGC
CAGACGAGCGGGTTCGGCCCATTCGGACCGCAAGGAATCGGTCAATACACTACATGGCGTGATTTCATAT
GCGCGATTGCTGATCCCCATGTGTATCACTGGCAAACTGTGATGGACGACACCGTCAGTGCGTCCGTCGC
GCAGGCTCTCGATGAGCTGATGCTTTGGGCCGAGGACTGCCCCGAAGTCCGGCACCTCGTGCACGCGGAT
TTCGGCTCCAACAATGTCCTGACGGACAATGGCCGCATAACAGCGGTCATTGACTGGAGCGAGGCGATGT
TCGGGGATTCCCAATACGAGGTCGCCAACATCTTCTTCTGGAGGCCGTGGTTGGCTTGTATGGAGCAGCA
GACGCGCTACTTCGAGCGGAGGCATCCGGAGCTTGCAGGATCGCCCCGGCTCCGGGCGTATATGCTCCGC
ATTGGTCTTGACCAACTCTATCAGAGCTTGGTTGACGGCAATTTCGATGATGCAGCTTGGGCGCAGGGTC
GATGCGACGCAATCGTCCGATCCGGAGCCGGGACTGTCGGGCGTACACAAATCGCCCGCAGAAGCGCCGC
CGTCTGGACCGATGGCTGTGTAGAAGTACTCGCCGATAGTGGAAACCGACGCCCCAGCACTCGTCCGAGG
GCAAAGGAATAAGCTAGTATGTAAGCCTAGTCTTAGATAATAAAATCGCTATCCATCGAAGATGGATGTG
TGTTGGTTTTTTGTGTGTGTAACGCTAGGCGCGCCTGGTGTACCGAGAACGATCCTCTCAGTGCGAGTCT
CGACGATCCATATCGTTGCTTGGCAGTCAGCCAGTCGGAATCCAGCTTGGGACCCAGGAAGTCCAATCGT
CAGATATTGTACTCAAGCCTGGTCACGGCAGCGTACCGATCTGTTTAAACCTAGATATTGATAGTCTGAT
CGGTCAACGTATAATCGAGTCCTAGCTTTTGCAAACATCTATCAAGAGACAGGATCAGCAGGAGGCTTTC
GCATGAGTATTCAACATTTCCGTGTCGCCCTTATTCCCTTTTTTGCGGCATTTTGCCTTCCTGTTTTTGC
TCACCCAGAAACGCTGGTGAAAGTAAAAGATGCTGAAGATCAGTTGGGTGCGCGAGTGGGTTACATCGAA
CTGGATCTCAACAGCGGTAAGATCCTTGAGAGTTTTCGCCCCGAAGAACGCTTTCCAATGATGAGCACTT
TTAAAGTTCTGCTATGTGGCGCGGTATTATCCCGTATTGACGCCGGGCAAGAGCAACTCGGTCGCCGCAT
ACACTATTCTCAGAATGACTTGGTTGAGTATTCACCAGTCACAGAAAAGCATCTTACGGATGGCATGACA
GTAAGAGAATTATGCAGTGCTGCCATAACCATGAGTGATAACACTGCGGCCAACTTACTTCTGACAACGA
TTGGAGGACCGAAGGAGCTAACCGCTTTTTTGCACAACATGGGGGATCATGTAACTCGCCTTGATCGTTG
GGAACCGGAGCTGAATGAAGCCATACCAAACGACGAGCGTGACACCACGATGCCTGTAGCAATGGCAACA
ACCTTGCGTAAACTATTAACTGGCGAACTACTTACTCTAGCTTCCCGGCAACAGTTGATAGACTGGATGG
AGGCGGATAAAGTTGCAGGACCACTTCTGCGCTCGGCCCTTCCGGCTGGCTGGTTTATTGCTGATAAATC
TGGAGCCGGTGAGCGTGGGTCTCGCGGTATCATTGCAGCACTGGGGCCAGATGGTAAGCCCTCCCGTATC
GTAGTTATCTACACGACGGGGAGTCAGGCAACTATGGATGAACGAAATAGACAGATCGCTGAGATAGGTG
CCTCACTGATTAAGCATTGGTAACCGATTCTAGGTGCATTGGCGCAGAAAAAAATGCCTGATGCGACGCT
GCGCGTCTTATACTCCCACATATGCCAGATTCAGCAACGGATACGGCTTCCCCAACTTGCCCACTTCCAT
ACGTGTCCTCCTTACCAGAAATTTATCCTTAAGATCGTTTAAACTCGACTCTGGCTCTATCGAATCTCCG
TCGTTTCGAGCTTACGCGAACAGCCGTGGCGCTCATTTGCTCGTCGGGCATCGAATCTCGTCAGCTATCG
TCAGCTTACCTTTTTGGCAGCGATCGCGGCTCCCGACATCTTGGACCATTAGCTCCACAGGTATCTTCTT
CCCTCTAGTGGTCATAACAGCAGCTTCAGCTACCTCTCAATTCAAAAAACCCCTCAAGACCCGTTTAGAG
GCCCCAAGGGGTTATGCTATCAATCGTTGCGTTACACACACAAAAAACCAACACACATCCATCTTCGATG
GATAGCGATTTTATTATCTAACTGCTGATCGAGTGTAGCCAGATCTAGTAATCAATTACGGGGTCATTAG
TTCATAGCCCATATATGGAGTTCCGCGTTACATAACTTACGGTAAATGGCCCGCCTGGCTGACCGCCCAA
CGACCCCCGCCCATTGACGTCAATAATGACGTATGTTCCCATAGTAACGCCAATAGGGACTTTCCATTGA
CGTCAATGGGTGGAGTATTTACGGTAAACTGCCCACTTGGCAGTACATCAAGTGTATCATATGCCAAGTA
CGCCCCCTATTGACGTCAATGACGGTAAATGGCCCGCCTGGCATTATGCCCAGTACATGACCTTATGGGA
CTTTCCTACTTGGCAGTACATCTACGTATTAGTCATCGCTATTACCATGCTGATGCGGTTTTGGCAGTAC
ATCAATGGGCGTGGATAGCGGTTTGACTCACGGGGATTTCCAAGTCTCCACCCCATTGACGTCAATGGGA
GTTTGTTTTGGCACCAAAATCAACGGGACTTTCCAAAATGTCGTAACAACTCCGCCCCATTGACGCAAAT
GGGCGGTAGGCGTGTACGGTGGGAGGTCTATATAAGCAGAGCTGGTTTAGTGAACCGTCAGATCAGATCT
TTGTCGATCCTACCATCCACTCGACACACCCGCCAGCGGCCGC
Features (pLannotate 1.2.2; 19 found; start..end, strand, type, name):
      8..1921    +  CDS            R1A_SARS2 (fragment): Experimental evidence at protein level: Swiss-Prot protein existence level 1. [Non-structural protein 10]: Plays a pivotal role in viral transcription by stimulating both nsp14 3'-5' exoribonuclease and nsp16 2'-O-methyltransferase activities. Therefore plays an essential role in viral mRNAs cap methylation. From Severe acute respiratory syndrome coronavirus 2 (2019-nCoV) (SARS-CoV-2).
   2053..2174    -  polyA_signal   SV40 poly(A) signal: SV40 polyadenylation signal
   2197..2266    -  CDS            large T antigen (fragment): large T antigen from SV40 (simian virus 40)
   2289..2335    +  terminator     T7 terminator: transcription terminator for bacteriophage T7 RNA polymerase
   2365..2501    +  terminator     rrnG terminator: transcription terminator from the E. coli ribosomal RNA rrnG operon (Albrechtsen et al., 1991)
   2546..2617    +  misc_feature   3' β-globin insulator: insulator downstream of the human β-globin locus (Farrell et al., 2002)
   2843..3431    -  rep_origin     ori: high-copy-number ColE1/pMB1/pBR322/pUC origin of replication
   3603..3667    -  CDS            bla(M) (fragment): β-lactamase lacking the signal sequence; bla(M); allows cytosolic expression of β-lactamase
   3931..5140    +  promoter       UbC promoter: human ubiquitin C promoter
   5150..6171    +  CDS            HygR (fragment): hygromycin B phosphotransferase confers resistance to hygromycin
   6199..6247    +  polyA_signal   poly(A) signal: synthetic polyadenylation signal
   6513..7373    +  CDS            AmpR: β-lactamase; bla; confers resistance to ampicillin, carbenicillin, and related antibiotics
   7386..7522    +  terminator     rrnG terminator: transcription terminator from the E. coli ribosomal RNA rrnG operon (Albrechtsen et al., 1991)
   7667..7738    +  misc_feature   5' β-globin insulator: insulator upstream of the human β-globin locus (Farrell et al., 2002)
   7743..7789    -  terminator     T7 terminator: transcription terminator for bacteriophage T7 RNA polymerase
   7807..7855    -  polyA_signal   poly(A) signal: synthetic polyadenylation signal
   7936..8239    +  enhancer       CMV enhancer: human cytomegalovirus immediate early enhancer
   8312..8329    -  promoter       CMV promoter (fragment): human cytomegalovirus (CMV) immediate early promoter
   8392..8443    +  promoter       CMVd2 promoter: truncated human cytomegalovirus (CMV) immediate early promoter that yields moderately reduced expression relative to the full-length promoter
