[The description below was written by a language model from this plasmid's Addgene catalogue record and pLannotate feature annotations shown in this document.]
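Description:
pGBW-m4134318 is a mammalian expression plasmid built on the pTwist_CMV_Hygro_6 backbone that carries the wild-type coding sequence for SARS-CoV-2 nsp2, one of the non-structural proteins released from the ORF1ab (pp1a/pp1ab) replicase polyprotein. The full deposited sequence is about 8.5 kb. In bacteria it is maintained at high copy through a ColE1/pUC-type origin and selected with ampicillin via an intact β-lactamase gene. A separate cassette, in which the human ubiquitin C promoter drives hygromycin B phosphotransferase followed by a synthetic poly(A) signal, allows hygromycin selection of transfected mammalian cells.

The nsp2 open reading frame (roughly 1.9 kb) is annotated as a fragment of the SARS-CoV-2 replicase polyprotein 1a. The functional text attached to that automated hit refers to nsp10 and reflects the polyprotein database entry rather than this insert. Because the map is circular, the CMV enhancer and promoter elements at the end of the numbered sequence lie directly upstream of the insert and drive its transcription. An SV40-derived polyadenylation signal sits downstream, although it is annotated on the opposite strand. According to the catalogue entry, the backbone supplies a C-terminal V5 epitope tag preceded by a TEV protease cleavage site, so the tag can be used for detection or pull-down and then removed. These short elements are not called out in the feature table. The expression and bacterial modules are flanked by bacterial transcription terminators (T7, rrnG), additional synthetic poly(A) signals and short β-globin insulator elements, which help isolate the cassettes from read-through transcription.

The construct is intended for transient or hygromycin-selected expression of tagged nsp2 in mammalian cells.
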