Addgene plasmid #152682: pGBW-m4134318
Purpose: Mammalian expression plasmid for SARS-CoV-2 nsp2
Depositing lab: Ginkgo Bioworks & Benjie Chen. Depositing organization: Ginkgo Bioworks.
Backbone
  Vector backbone: pTwist_CMV_Hygro_6
  Backbone size w/o insert (bp): 6525
  Vector type: Mammalian Expression
  Selectable markers: Hygromycin
Growth in bacteria
  Bacterial resistance: Ampicillin, 100 μg/mL
  Growth temperature: 37°C
  Growth strain: DH5alpha
  Copy number: High Copy
Gene/Insert
  Gene/Insert name: SARS-CoV-2 nsp2
  Species: Severe acute respiratory syndrome coronavirus 2
  Insert size (bp): 1913
  Mutation: wt
  Entrez Gene: ORF1ab (a.k.a. GU280_gp01)
  Promoter: CMV
  Tag / fusion protein: Cleavable TEV;V5 (C terminal on backbone)
  Cloning method: Unknown
Resource information
  A portion of this plasmid was derived from a plasmid made by: GinkgoBioworks
Depositor comments: NCBI reference sequence: YP_009725298.1
How to cite: pGBW-m4134318 was a gift from Ginkgo Bioworks & Benjie Chen (Addgene plasmid # 152682 ; http://n2t.net/addgene:152682 ; RRID:Addgene_152682)
